>Addgene plasmid #171120 | pAAV gfaABC1D NES-jRCaMP1a | addgene full sequence | sequence record 338414 | Addgene NGS Result
GGCTGAATAGAGCCTTGTTCTCCACCGCCGGTGGCGCCACACAGCAAGGGCAGCCCCTAGGGGGCTGTGC
TGCTTTTATCCCAAGATGCCAGGCTGTCAGGCTGGGGTGCAATGCAAGCCCCCTGCTCAATGGGCTTCTC
GGAAGGCATTTGAGGGGGGCTGGGGTGCGGCGGGAAGCAGGCACTGTGCCCACCCCGAACATTGTGTCTG
TGCCAAGGTGAGTCATTCACTGGGCATGAAGAGGAGGCCCTGGGGGGCGGCCAGCCCAATGCTGCCAGGT
CTGCTTGCAGACAAGGCCTGGCTGTCTGCCTCCTCCCCAGCTCACAGAGCCAGCTCAGGCCCCCGAGCCT
CTGTCAGAGCAGCGTCCCCTACTCCACACCAGGATATGTTACGCGTGCGGCCGCAGGAACCCCTAGTGAT
GGAGTTGGCCACTCCCTCTCTGCGCGCTCGCTCGCTCACTGAGGCCGGGCGACCAAAGGTCGCCCGACGC
CCGGGCGGCCTCAGTGAGCGAGCGAGCGCGCAGCTGCCTGCAGGACATGTGAGCAAAAGGCCAGCAAAAG
GCCAGGAACCGTAAAAAGGCCGCGTTGCTGGCGTTTTTCCATAGGCTCCGCCCCCCTGACGAGCATCACA
AAAATCGACGCTCAAGTCAGAGGTGGCGAAACCCGACAGGACTATAAAGATACCAGGCGTTTCCCCCTGG
AAGCTCCCTCGTGCGCTCTCCTGTTCCGACCCTGCCGCTTACCGGATACCTGTCCGCCTTTCTCCCTTCG
GGAAGCGTGGCGCTTTCTCATAGCTCACGCTGTAGGTATCTCAGTTCGGTGTAGGTCGTTCGCTCCAAGC
TGGGCTGTGTGCACGAACCCCCCGTTCAGCCCGACCGCTGCGCCTTATCCGGTAACTATCGTCTTGAGTC
CAACCCGGTAAGACACGACTTATCGCCACTGGCAGCAGCCACTGGTAACAGGATTAGCAGAGCGAGGTAT
GTAGGCGGTGCTACAGAGTTCTTGAAGTGGTGGCCTAACTACGGCTACACTAGAAGAACAGTATTTGGTA
TCTGCGCTCTGCTGAAGCCAGTTACCTTCGGAAAAAGAGTTGGTAGCTCTTGATCCGGCAAACAAACCAC
CGCTGGTAGCGGTGGTTTTTTTGTTTGCAAGCAGCAGATTACGCGCAGAAAAAAAGGATCTCAAGAAGAT
CCTTTGATCTTTTCTACGGGGTCTGACGCTCAGTGGAACGAAAACTCACGTTAAGGGATTTTGGTCATGA
GATTATCAAAAAGGATCTTCACCTAGATCCTTTTAAATTAAAAATGAAGTTTTAAATCAATCTAAAGTAT
ATATGAGTAAACTTGGTCTGACAGTTACCAATGCTTAATCAGTGAGGCACCTATCTCAGCGATCTGTCTA
TTTCGTTCATCCATAGTTGCCTGACTCCCCGTCGTGTAGATAACTACGATACGGGAGGGCTTACCATCTG
GCCCCAGTGCTGCAATGATACCGCGAGACCCACGCTCACCGGCTCCAGATTTATCAGCAATAAACCAGCC
AGCCGGAAGGGCCGAGCGCAGAAGTGGTCCTGCAACTTTATCCGCCTCCATCCAGTCTATTAATTGTTGC
CGGGAAGCTAGAGTAAGTAGTTCGCCAGTTAATAGTTTGCGCAACGTTGTTGCCATTGCTACAGGCATCG
TGGTGTCACGCTCGTCGTTTGGTATGGCTTCATTCAGCTCCGGTTCCCAACGATCAAGGCGAGTTACATG
ATCCCCCATGTTGTGCAAAAAAGCGGTTAGCTCCTTCGGTCCTCCGATCGTTGTCAGAAGTAAGTTGGCC
GCAGTGTTATCACTCATGGTTATGGCAGCACTGCATAATTCTCTTACTGTCATGCCATCCGTAAGATGCT
TTTCTGTGACTGGTGAGTACTCAACCAAGTCATTCTGAGAATAGTGTATGCGGCGACCGAGTTGCTCTTG
CCCGGCGTCAATACGGGATAATACCGCGCCACATAGCAGAACTTTAAAAGTGCTCATCATTGGAAAACGT
TCTTCGGGGCGAAAACTCTCAAGGATCTTACCGCTGTTGAGATCCAGTTCGATGTAACCCACTCGTGCAC
CCAACTGATCTTCAGCATCTTTTACTTTCACCAGCGTTTCTGGGTGAGCAAAAACAGGAAGGCAAAATGC
CGCAAAAAAGGGAATAAGGGCGACACGGAAATGTTGAATACTCATACTCTTCCTTTTTCAATATTATTGA
AGCATTTATCAGGGTTATTGTCTCATGAGCGGATACATATTTGAATGTATTTAGAAAAATAAACAAATAG
GGGTTCCGCGCACATTTCCCCGAAAAGTGCCACCTGACGTCTAAGAAACCATTATTATCATGACATTAAC
CTATAAAAATAGGCGTATCACGAGGCCCTTTCGTCTCGCGCGTTTCGGTGATGACGGTGAAAACCTCTGA
CACATGCAGCTCCCGGAGACGGTCACAGCTTGTCTGTAAGCGGATGCCGGGAGCAGACAAGCCCGTCAGG
GCGCGTCAGCGGGTGTTGGCGGGTGTCGGGGCTGGCTTAACTATGCGGCATCAGAGCAGATTGTACTGAG
AGTGCACCATAAAATTGTAAACGTTAATATTTTGTTAAAATTCGCGTTAAATTTTTGTTAAATCAGCTCA
TTTTTTAACCAATAGACCGAAATCGGCAAAATCCCTTATAAATCAAAAGAATAGCCCGAGATAGAGT
[37 nt withheld, positions 2728-2764]
AAAGAACGTGGACTCCAACGTCAAAGG
[141 nt withheld, positions 2792-2932]
G
[46 nt withheld, positions 2934-2979]
A
[95 nt withheld, positions 2981-3075]
TATGCGGTGTGAAATACCGCACAGATGCGTAAGGAGAAAATACCGCATCAGGCGCCCCTGCAGGCAGCTG
CGCGCTCGCTCGCTCACTGAGGCCGCCCGGGCAAAGCCCGGGCGTCGGGCGACCTTTGGTCGCCCGGCCT
CAGTGAGCGAGCGAGCGCGCAGAGAGGGAGTGGCCAACTCCATCACTAGGGGTTCCTGCGGCCGCTCGGT
CCGCACGTGGTTACCTACAAAATCAGAAGGACAGGGAAGGGAGCAGTGGTTCACGCCTGTAATCCCAGCA
ATTTGGGAGGCCAAGGTGGGTAGATCACCTGAGATTAGGAGTTGGAGACCAGCCTGGCCAATATGGTGAA
ACCCCGTCTCTACCAAAAAAACAAAAATTAGCTGAGCCTGGTCATGCATGCCTGGAATCCCAACAACTCG
GGAGGCTGAGGCAGGAGAATCGCTTGAACCCAGGAGGCGGAGATTGCAGTGAGCCAAGATTGTGCCACTG
CACTCCAGCTTGGTTCCCAATAGACCCCGCAGGCCCTACAGGTTGTCTTCCCAACTTGCCCCTTGCTCCA
TACCACCCCCCTCCACCCCATAATATTATAGAAGGACACCTAGTCAGACAAAATGATGCAACTTAATTTT
ATTAGGACAAGGCTGGTGGGCACTGGAGTGGCAACTTCCAGGGCCAGGAGAGGCACTGGGGAGGGGTCAC
AGGGATGCCACCCGTAGATCATCTCTAGACTCGAGGTCGAGGCCAGAGAGGCCATCGAATGGCGCGCCGC
GATCGCGTCTCGAGGTCGACGGTATCGATGCGGGGAGGCGGCCCAAAGGGAGATCCGACTCGTCTGAGGG
CGAAGGCGAAGACGCGGAAGAGGCCGCAGAGCCGGCAGCAGGCCGCGGGAAGGAAGGTCCGCTGGATTGA
GGGCCGAAGGGACGTAGCAGAAGGACGTCCCGCGCAGAATCCAGGTGGCAACACAGGCGAGCAGCCAAGG
AAAGGACGATGATTTCCCCGACAACACCACGGAATTGTCAGTGCCCAACAGCCGAGCCCCTGTCCAGCAG
CGGGCAAGGCAGGCGGCGATGAGTTCCGCCGTGGCAATAGGGAGGGGGAAAGCGAAAGTCCCGGAAAGGA
GCTGACAGGTGGTGGCAATGCCCCAACCAGTGGGGGTTGCGTCAGCAAACACAGTGCACACCACGCCACG
TTGCCTGACAACGGGCCACAACTCCTCATAAAGAGACAGCAACCAGGATTTATACAAGGAGGAGAAAATG
AAAGCCATACGGGAAGCAATAGCATGATACAAAGGCATTAAAGCAGCGTATCCACATAGCGTAAAAGGAG
CAACATAGTTAAGAATACCAGTCAATCTTTCACAAATTTTGTAATCCAGAGGTTGATTATCGATAAGCTT
ACTACTTCGCTGTCATCATTTGTACAAACTCTTCGTAGTTTACCTGACCATCCCCATCGCTGTCTGCTTC
CCTGATCATTTCATCAACCTCTTCATCTGTTAACTTCTCTCCAAGGTTTGTCATCACGTGGCGAAGCTCT
GCTGCACTGATGTAGCCATTGCCATCCTTATCAAACACGCCGAACGCTTCTCTAATTTCTTCTTCACTGT
CTGTGTATTTCATTTTTCTTGCCATCATAATCAGGAACTCAGGGAAGTCGATTGTGCCGTCACCGTCGGC
ATCTACTTCATTGATCATGTCCTGCAGCTCTGCTTCTGTGGGGTTCTGCCCCAGAGACCGCATCACCGTC
CCCAGCTCCTTGGTTGTTATTGTCCCATCCCCGTCCTTGTCAAATAGGGAGAAAGCCTCTTTAAATTCTG
CGATCTGCTCTTCAGTGGTTTGGGAGTCCGTAGGCTCCCAACCTTTGGTTTTCTTTTGCATTACAGCACC
ATTGCTCGGGAAGTTCACACCGCGAACCTGCACGTGATACACCAGGCAGCCATCCTCCAGAGACGTGTCT
TGCATAACGGTAATTACGCCGCCGTCTTCGTAACGGGTCACACGTTCCCAGGTAAAACCTTCCGGGAAGG
ACTGCTTAAAGAAATCCGGGATGCCTTTCGGATATTTGATGAAGGTACGGGAGCCATACATAAAGGACGT
CGCCAGGATGTCGAACGCAAACGGCAGCGGACCACCCTCGATCACTTTGATACGCATAGTCTGGGTGCCC
ATATACGGGTTGCCTTCGCCTTCACCAGTGCATTTGAACTGGTGGCCGTTTACGGAGCCTTCCAGAACCA
CTTTCATACGCATGTTCTCCTTGATCAGGGAGTTCATGCTCCCTCCGGTACCGCCGCCACCACCCAGGCC
CACAAACTTGGCAACTGCGTGTTCACGCTGTACGACAAACATTTCGTTATCGCTCTCCTCCAGGCGCTCC
AGACGGTGGCTGACGCTATGAATGGCAGGCATCTTAATGTTGCCGACAGTCTTTTTGGAGCGGTAGGTGG
TCACGAAAGAACAGGACAGGTGACCGCCGCCATCAACTTTCAGCGCCATGTGAGTGTAACCACGCAGACC
ACCATCCGCTGGGTACATCATTTCGCAGTTGATCGCTGAGCTCAGCCGACCTATAGCTCTGACTGCGTGA
CCTGTCTTATTCCACTTACGACGTGATGAGTCGACCATTGTTGCGAGATCCTTATCGTCATCGTCGTACA
GATCCCGACCCATTTGCTGTCCACCAGTCATGCTAGCCATACCATGATGATGATGATGATGAGAACCTCC
TCCAGTCTTGTTAATATCAAGTCCAGCCAACTTAAGAGCAAGCTCGTTCTGCAGCATGGTGGCGGGTGGC
GGCGAATTCAGCTGTAATTGAACTGGGAGTGGACACCTGTGGAGAGAAAGGCAAAGTGGATGTCAGTAAG
ACCAATAGGTGCCTATCAGAAACGCAAGAGTCTTCTCTGTCTCGACAAGCCCAGTTTCTATTGGTCTCCT
TAAACCTGTCTTGTAACCTTGATACTTACCTGCCCAGTGCCTCACGACCAACTTCTGCAGCTTAAGTTCG
AGACTGTTGTGTCAGAAGCACTGACTGCGTTAGCAATTTAACTGTGATAAACTACCGCAATAAAGGTTGC
GAGCAGCGGAGGTGATGCGTCTCCTCTCCAACCTGCTCTGGCTCTGCTCGCTCCTGGGATGCGAGGGCTT
TATGAAGGAGTGGGCTAGACTGGCGATGCCCGGGTGCCCCTGGCAACACCCCCTGGCATAGCCTGAGGGG
GTGGGGTTGGGCCGCAGCCCAGCTATGGGGAGAGCTCTCCCCTCACCCATTTGTGTCCTTGGACTTCTGG
GAAGCAGACAGCCCTCCTCTCCCCCCCTGCCACCCACTGTCCATGCCTGGGCATCCCCTGATCCCCTTTC
CTGGGCACA
Features (pLannotate 1.2.2; 16 found; start..end, strand, type, name):
    440..467     -  repeat_region  AAV2 ITR (fragment): inverted terminal repeat of adeno-associated virus serotype 2 inverted
    496..523     -  repeat_region  AAV2 ITR (fragment): inverted terminal repeat of adeno-associated virus serotype 2 inverted
    596..1184    -  rep_origin     ori: high-copy-number ColE1/pMB1/pBR322/pUC origin of replication
   1355..2215    -  CDS            AmpR: β-lactamase; bla; confers resistance to ampicillin, carbenicillin, and related antibiotics
   2216..2320    -  promoter       AmpR promoter: bla
   2415..2450    +  CDS            rop (fragment): Rop protein, which maintains plasmids at low copy number; rop
   2552..2601    +  misc_feature   bom (fragment): basis of mobility region from pBR322
   2602..3057    -  rep_origin     f1 ori (sequence partly withheld): f1 bacteriophage origin of replication; arrow indicates direction of (+) strand synthesis
   3076..3127    +  misc_feature   bom (fragment): basis of mobility region from pBR322
   3132..3272    -  repeat_region  AAV2 ITR: inverted terminal repeat of adeno-associated virus serotype 2 inverted
   3312..3788    -  polyA_signal   hGH poly(A) signal: human growth hormone polyadenylation signal
   3854..3874    -  misc_feature   MCS (fragment): pBluescript multiple cloning site
   3875..4463    -  misc_feature   WPRE: woodchuck hepatitis virus posttranscriptional regulatory element
   4480..5778    -  CDS            RCaMP: RCaMP is a basic (constitutively fluorescent) red fluorescent protein published in 2013, derived from Entacmaea quadricolor.
   5776..5796    -  CDS            capTEV™ (fragment): composite tag for in vivo biotinylation, TEV protease cleavage, and 6xHis tagging
   5912..6044    -  intron         chimeric intron: chimera between introns from human β-globin and immunoglobulin heavy chain genes
