[The description below was written by a language model from this plasmid's Addgene catalogue record and pLannotate feature annotations shown in this document.]
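Description:
pAAV gfaABC1D NES-jRCaMP1a is an adeno-associated virus transfer plasmid built on the Stratagene pAAV backbone, about 6.4 kb in total, for astrocyte-targeted expression of a red genetically encoded calcium indicator. In bacteria it is maintained through a high-copy ColE1/pUC-type origin and selected with ampicillin via the β-lactamase gene. An f1 phage origin is also present. The recorded growth strain is a recombination-deficient one, as is common for plasmids carrying repeat-rich ITRs. The feature table identifies one full AAV2 inverted terminal repeat next to the polyadenylation signal, whereas the ITR at the other end of the cassette is detected only as short fragments. This may reflect the difficulty of sequencing or annotating these hairpin repeats rather than a true truncation, but the record does not settle the point.

Between the ITRs, expression is driven by gfaABC1D, a compact derivative of the GFAP promoter that restricts transcription to astrocytes and is small enough to suit AAV packaging. It is named in the catalogue entry but not picked up by the automated annotation. A chimeric β-globin/immunoglobulin intron lies downstream of it, followed by the roughly 1.4 kb synthetic jRCaMP1a coding sequence cloned between EcoRI and HindIII. The name indicates a nuclear export signal, which would keep the sensor cytoplasmic. The catalogue lists His, T7 and Xpress tags as C-terminal on the insert, although the annotated His-containing tag fragment sits at the start of the coding region. A WPRE and the human growth hormone poly(A) signal follow, enhancing transcript stability and processing. The plasmid is used to produce recombinant AAV, or for direct transfection, to image calcium signals in astrocytes.
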