Addgene plasmid #171120: pAAV gfaABC1D NES-jRCaMP1a
Purpose: Astrocyte AAV-mediated expression of jRCaMP1a, a red fluorescent calcium sensor protein.
Depositing lab: Thomas Oertner. Depositing organization: Universitaetsklinikum Hamburg-Eppendorf. Publication: Using Genetically Encoded Calcium Indicators to Study Astrocyte Physiology: A Field Guide. Lohr C, Beiersdorfer A, Fischer T, Hirnet D, Rotermund N, Sauer J, Schulz K, Gee CE. Front Cell Neurosci. 2021 Jun 11;15:690147. doi: 10.3389/fncel.2021.690147. eCollection 2021. PubMed 34177468.
Backbone
  Vector backbone: pAAV
  Backbone manufacturer: Stratagene
  Backbone size w/o insert (bp): 5039
  Total vector size (bp): 6448
  Vector type: Mammalian Expression, AAV
Growth in bacteria
  Bacterial resistance: Ampicillin, 100 μg/mL
  Growth temperature: 37°C
  Growth strain: NEB Stable
  Copy number: High Copy
Gene/Insert
  Gene/Insert name: jRCaMP1a (alt name: RCaMP1h variant 1488)
  Species: Synthetic
  Insert size (bp): 1409
  Promoter: gfaABC1D
  Tag / fusion protein: His Tag, T7 Tag, XpressTag (C terminal on insert)
  Cloning method: Restriction Enzyme; 5′ cloning site EcoRI (not destroyed); 3′ cloning site HindIII (not destroyed)
  Sequencing primers: 5′ GGTCGTGAGGCACTGGGCAG; 3′ GGCATTAAAGCAGCGTATCC
Resource information
  A portion of this plasmid was derived from a plasmid made by: jRCaMP1a is from Douglas Kim, GENIE Project Addgene ID #61562 The promotor is from Baljit Khakh Addgene ID #52925,
Terms and licenses: Academic/Nonprofit Terms; Industry Terms: Not Available to Industry
How to cite: pAAV gfaABC1D NES-jRCaMP1a was a gift from Thomas Oertner (Addgene plasmid # 171120 ; http://n2t.net/addgene:171120 ; RRID:Addgene_171120)
